>Addgene plasmid #209872 | ER-RA | addgene full sequence | sequence record 415475 | Addgene NGS Result
ATATATGGAGTTCCGCGTTACATAACTTACGGTAAATGGCCCGCCTGGCTGACCGCCCAACGACCCCCGC
CCATTGACGTCAATAATGACGTATGTTCCCATAGTAACGCCAATAGGGACTTTCCATTGACGTCAATGGG
TGGAGTATTTACGGTAAACTGCCCACTTGGCAGTACATCAAGTGTATCATATGCCAAGTACGCCCCCTAT
TGACGTCAATGACGGTAAATGGCCCGCCTGGCATTATGCCCAGTACATGACCTTATGGGACTTTCCTACT
TGGCAGTACATCTACGTATTAGTCATCGCTATTACCATGGTGATGCGGTTTTGGCAGTACATCAATGGGC
GTGGATAGCGGTTTGACTCACGGGGATTTCCAAGTCTCCACCCCATTGACGTCAATGGGAGTTTGTTTTG
GCACCAAAATCAACGGGACTTTCCAAAATGTCGTAACAACTCCGCCCCATTGACGCAAATGGGCGGTAGG
CGTGTACGGTGGGAGGTCTATATAAGCAGAGCTGGTTTAGTGAACCGTCAGATCCGCTAGCGTGCCGCCA
CCATGGACCCTGTGGTCGTGCTGGGGCTGTGCCTGAGCTGTCTGCTGCTGCTGAGCCTGTGGAAGCAGTC
CTACGGAGGCGGGGGTGGTGGTGGTAGTGGTGGTGGTGGTAGTGCTATGGTGAGCAAGAGCGAGGAGGTC
ATCAAAGAGTTCATGCGCTTCAAGGTGCGCTTGGAGGGCTCCATGAACGGCCACGAGTTCGAGATCGAGG
GCGAGGGCGAGGGCCGCCCCTACGAGGGCACCCAGACCGCCAAGCTGAAGGTGACCAAGGGCGGCCCCCT
GCCCTTCGCCTGGGACATCCTGTCCCCCCAGATCATGTACGGCTCCAAGGCGTACGTGAAGCACCCCGCC
GACGTCCCCGATTACATGAAGCTGTCCTTCCCCGAGGGCTTCAAGTGGGAGCGCGTGATGCACTTCGAGG
ACGGCGGTCTGGTGACCGTGACTCAGGACACCTCCCTGCAGGACGGCACGCTGATCTACAAGGTGAAGAT
GCGCGGCACCAACTTCCCCCCCGACGGCCCCGTAATGCAGAAGAAGACCTTGGGCTGGGATTATGCCACC
GAGCGCCTGTACCCCGAAGACGGCGTGCTGAAGGGCGAGCTTCTGGGGCGCCTGAAGCTGAAGGACGGCG
GCCTCAACCTGGTGGAGTTCAAGACCATCTACATGGCCAAGAAGCCCGTGCAACTGCCCGGCTACTACTT
CGTGGACACCAAGCTGGGCATCACCTCCCACAACGAGGACTACACCATCGTGGAACAGTACGAGCGCTCC
GAGGGCCGCCACCACCTGGGCATGGACGAGCTGTACAAGGGTACCTAATAGAAGCTTGGTAAACCGCTGA
TCAGCCTCGACTGCAGTCGACGGTACCGCGGGCCCGGGATCCACCGGATCTAGATAACTGATCATAATCA
GCCATACCACATTTGTAGAGGTTTTACTTGCTTTAAAAAACCTCCCACACCTCCCCCTGAACCTGAAACA
TAAAATGAATGCAATTGTTGTTGTTAACTTGTTTATTGCAGCTTATAATGGTTACAAATAAAGCAATAGC
ATCACAAATTTCACAAATAAAGCATTTTTTTCACTGCATTCTAGTTGTGGTTTGTCCAAACTCATCAATG
TATCTTAACGCGTAAATTGTAAGCGTTAATATTTTGTTAAAATTCGCGTTAAATTTTTGTTAAATCAGCT
CATTTTTTAACCAATAGGCCGAAATCGGCAAAATCCCTTATAAATCAAAAGAATAGACCGAGATAGGGT
[37 nt withheld, positions 1820-1856]
AAAGAACGTGGACTCCAACGTCAAAGG
[49 nt withheld, positions 1884-1932]
T
[91 nt withheld, positions 1934-2024]
G
[124 nt withheld, positions 2026-2149]
CAGGTGGCACTTTTCGGGGAAATGTGCGCGGAACCCCTATTTGTTTATTTTTCTAAATACATTCAAATAT
GTATCCGCTCATGAGACAATAACCCTGATAAATGCTTCAATAATATTGAAAAAGGAAGAGTCCTGAGGCG
GAAAGAACCAGCTGTGGAATGTGTGTCAGTTAGGGTGTGGAAAGTCCCCAGGCTCCCCAGCAGGCAGAAG
TATGCAAAGCATGCATCTCAATTAGTCAGCAACCAGGTGTGGAAAGTCCCCAGGCTCCCCAGCAGGCAGA
AGTATGCAAAGCATGCATCTCAATTAGTCAGCAACCATAGTCCCGCCCCTAACTCCGCCCATCCCGCCCC
TAACTCCGCCCAGTTCCGCCCATTCTCCGCCCCATGGCTGACTAATTTTTTTTATTTATGCAGAGGCCGA
GGCCGCCTCGGCCTCTGAGCTATTCCAGAAGTAGTGAGGAGGCTTTTTTGGAGGCCTAGGCTTTTGCAAA
GATCGATCAAGAGACAGGATGAGGATCGTTTCGCATGATTGAACAAGATGGATTGCACGCAGGTTCTCCG
GCCGCTTGGGTGGAGAGGCTATTCGGCTATGACTGGGCACAACAGACAATCGGCTGCTCTGATGCCGCCG
TGTTCCGGCTGTCAGCGCAGGGGCGCCCGGTTCTTTTTGTCAAGACCGACCTGTCCGGTGCCCTGAATGA
ACTGCAAGACGAGGCAGCGCGGCTATCGTGGCTGGCCACGACGGGCGTTCCTTGCGCAGCTGTGCTCGAC
GTTGTCACTGAAGCGGGAAGGGACTGGCTGCTATTGGGCGAAGTGCCGGGGCAGGATCTCCTGTCATCTC
ACCTTGCTCCTGCCGAGAAAGTATCCATCATGGCTGATGCAATGCGGCGGCTGCATACGCTTGATCCGGC
TACCTGCCCATTCGACCACCAAGCGAAACATCGCATCGAGCGAGCACGTACTCGGATGGAAGCCGGTCTT
GTCGATCAGGATGATCTGGACGAAGAGCATCAGGGGCTCGCGCCAGCCGAACTGTTCGCCAGGCTCAAGG
CGAGCATGCCCGACGGCGAGGATCTCGTCGTGACCCATGGCGATGCCTGCTTGCCGAATATCATGGTGGA
AAATGGCCGCTTTTCTGGATTCATCGACTGTGGCCGGCTGGGTGTGGCGGACCGCTATCAGGACATAGCG
TTGGCTACCCGTGATATTGCTGAAGAGCTTGGCGGCGAATGGGCTGACCGCTTCCTCGTGCTTTACGGTA
TCGCCGCTCCCGATTCGCAGCGCATCGCCTTCTATCGCCTTCTTGACGAGTTCTTCTGAGCGGGACTCTG
GGGTTCGAAATGACCGACCAAGCGACGCCCAACCTGCCATCACGAGATTTCGATTCCACCGCCGCCTTCT
ATGAAAGGTTGGGCTTCGGAATCGTTTTCCGGGACGCCGGCTGGATGATCCTCCAGCGCGGGGATCTCAT
GCTGGAGTTCTTCGCCCACCCTAGGGGGAGGCTAACTGAAACACGGAAGGAGACAATACCGGAAGGAACC
CGCGCTATGACGGCAATAAAAAGACAGAATAAAACGCACGGTGTTGGGTCGTTTGTTCATAAACGCGGGG
TTCGGTCCCAGGGCTGGCACTCTGTCGATACCCCACCGAGACCCCATTGGGGCCAATACGCCCGCGTTTC
TTCCTTTTCCCCACCCCACCCCCCAAGTTCGGGTGAAGGCCCAGGGCTCGCAGCCAACGTCGGGGCGGCA
GGCCCTGCCATAGCCTCAGGTTACTCATATATACTTTAGATTGATTTAAAACTTCATTTTTAATTTAAAA
GGATCTAGGTGAAGATCCTTTTTGATAATCTCATGACCAAAATCCCTTAACGTGAGTTTTCGTTCCACTG
AGCGTCAGACCCCGTAGAAAAGATCAAAGGATCTTCTTGAGATCCTTTTTTTCTGCGCGTAATCTGCTGC
TTGCAAACAAAAAAACCACCGCTACCAGCGGTGGTTTGTTTGCCGGATCAAGAGCTACCAACTCTTTTTC
CGAAGGTAACTGGCTTCAGCAGAGCGCAGATACCAAATACTGTTCTTCTAGTGTAGCCGTAGTTAGGCCA
CCACTTCAAGAACTCTGTAGCACCGCCTACATACCTCGCTCTGCTAATCCTGTTACCAGTGGCTGCTGCC
AGTGGCGATAAGTCGTGTCTTACCGGGTTGGACTCAAGACGATAGTTACCGGATAAGGCGCAGCGGTCGG
GCTGAACGGGGGGTTCGTGCACACAGCCCAGCTTGGAGCGAACGACCTACACCGAACTGAGATACCTACA
GCGTGAGCTATGAGAAAGCGCCACGCTTCCCGAAGGGAGAAAGGCGGACAGGTATCCGGTAAGCGGCAGG
GTCGGAACAGGAGAGCGCACGAGGGAGCTTCCAGGGGGAAACGCCTGGTATCTTTATAGTCCTGTCGGGT
TTCGCCACCTCTGACTTGAGCGTCGATTTTTGTGATGCTCGTCAGGGGGGCGGAGCCTATGGAAAAACGC
CAGCAACGCGGCCTTTTTACGGTTCCTGGCCTTTTGCTGGCCTTTTGCTCACATGTTCTTTCCTGCGTTA
TCCCCTGATTCTGTGGATAACCGTATTACCGCCATGCATTAGTTATTAATAGTAATCAATTACGGGGTCA
TTAGTTCATAGCCC
Features (pLannotate 1.2.2; 17 found; start..end, strand, type, name):
     16..319     +  enhancer       CMV enhancer: human cytomegalovirus immediate early enhancer
    320..523     +  promoter       CMV promoter: human cytomegalovirus (CMV) immediate early promoter
    563..640     +  CDS            CYP2C1 (fragment): CP2C1_RABIT - Experimental evidence at protein level: Swiss-Prot protein existence level 1. Cytochromes P450 are a group of heme-thiolate monooxygenases. In liver microsomes, this enzyme is involved in an NADPH-dependent electron transport pathway. It oxidizes a variety of structurally unrelated compounds, including steroids, fatty acids, and xenobiotics. From Oryctolagus cuniculus (Rabbit).
    645..670     -  CDS            9xHis (fragment): 9xHis affinity tag
    677..1369    +  CDS            dTomato: dTomato is a basic (constitutively fluorescent) orange fluorescent protein published in 2004, derived from Discosoma sp.. It is reported to be a somewhat slowly-maturing dimer with low acid sensitivity.
   1411..1442    +  misc_feature   MCS (fragment): multiple cloning site
   1459..1543    +  CDS            large T antigen (fragment): large T antigen from SV40 (simian virus 40)
   1566..1687    +  polyA_signal   SV40 poly(A) signal: SV40 polyadenylation signal
   1721..2149    -  rep_origin     f1 ori (sequence partly withheld): f1 bacteriophage origin of replication; arrow indicates direction of (+) strand synthesis
   2176..2280    +  promoter       AmpR promoter: bla
   2282..2639    +  promoter       SV40 promoter: SV40 enhancer and early promoter
   2674..3468    +  CDS            NeoR/KanR: aminoglycoside phosphotransferase from Tn5; aph(3')-II (or nptII); confers resistance to neomycin, kanamycin, and G418 (Geneticin®)
   3489..3641    +  CDS            ble (fragment): BLE_KLEPN - Experimental evidence at protein level: Swiss-Prot protein existence level 1. Binding protein with a strong affinity to the bleomycin family of antibiotics. Binds to CL990; an antimitotic-antibiotic compound. From Klebsiella pneumoniae.
   3700..3747    +  polyA_signal   HSV TK poly(A) signal: herpes simplex virus thymidine kinase polyadenylation signal (Cole and Stacy, 1985)
   3838..3854    -  polyA_signal   bGH poly(A) signal (fragment): bovine growth hormone polyadenylation signal
   4076..4664    +  rep_origin     ori: high-copy-number ColE1/pMB1/pBR322/pUC origin of replication
   4779..4823    +  enhancer       CMV enhancer (fragment): human cytomegalovirus immediate early enhancer
