[The description below was written by a language model from this plasmid's Addgene catalogue record and pLannotate feature annotations shown in this document.]
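Description:
ER-RA is a mammalian expression plasmid built on the mEmerald-C1 backbone, in which the mEmerald coding sequence was replaced by Gibson cloning with ddRFP A, the "A" copy of a synthetic dimerization-dependent red fluorescent protein pair. The sequenced plasmid is about 4.8 kb. It is maintained at high copy in E. coli through a ColE1/pUC-type origin and selected with kanamycin. The NeoR/KanR gene (Tn5 aminoglycoside phosphotransferase) sits downstream of both a bacterial AmpR promoter and the SV40 early promoter and is followed by an HSV TK polyadenylation signal, so the same marker can also confer G418 resistance in mammalian cells. An f1 origin is also present.

Expression is driven by the human CMV immediate-early enhancer and promoter and terminated by an SV40 poly(A) signal. The open reading frame begins with a short N-terminal targeting segment of rabbit cytochrome P450 CYP2C1, which anchors the fusion in the endoplasmic reticulum membrane with the fluorescent protein facing the cytosol. The automated annotation labels the fluorescent protein as dTomato, which reflects sequence similarity to that Discosoma-derived protein rather than a different insert. The small 9xHis, large T antigen, ble and bGH poly(A) fragments it reports are short partial matches, probably not functional parts.

The plasmid belongs to the Contact-FP toolkit for visualizing membrane contact site dynamics. Dimerization-dependent fluorescent proteins are only weakly fluorescent alone and brighten when they bind their partner copy. ER-anchored RA is therefore meant to be co-expressed with a partner targeted to another organelle, so that signal reports close apposition of the ER with that organelle in living cells.
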