Addgene plasmid #209872: ER-RA
Purpose: Dimerization dependent fluorescent protein RA anchored to cytosolic face of the endoplasmic reticulum membrane with N-terminal targeting sequence of rabbit CYP2C1
Depositing lab: Sarah Cohen. Depositing organization: University of North Carolina at Chapel Hill. Publication: Contact-FP: A Dimerization-Dependent Fluorescent Protein Toolkit for Visualizing Membrane Contact Site Dynamics. Miner GE, Smith SY, Showalter WK, So CM, Ragusa JV, Powers AE, Zanellati MC, Hsu CH, Marchan MF, Cohen S. Contact (Thousand Oaks). 2024 Feb 4;7:25152564241228911. doi: 10.1177/25152564241228911. eCollection 2024 Jan-Dec. PubMed 38327561.
Backbone
  Vector backbone: mEmerald-C1
  Vector type: Mammalian Expression
Growth in bacteria
  Bacterial resistance: Kanamycin, 50 μg/mL
  Growth temperature: 37°C
  Growth strain: DH5alpha
  Copy number: High Copy
Gene/Insert
  Gene/Insert name: ddRFP A
  Species: Synthetic
  Promoter: CMV
  Tag / fusion protein: Targeting domain of CYP2C1 MDPVVVLGLCLSCLLLLSLWKQSYGGG (N terminal on insert)
  Cloning method: Gibson Cloning
Terms and licenses: Academic/Nonprofit Terms; Industry Terms: Not Available to Industry
Depositor comments: mEmerald was replaced with ddRFP A
How to cite: ER-RA was a gift from Sarah Cohen (Addgene plasmid # 209872 ; http://n2t.net/addgene:209872 ; RRID:Addgene_209872)
