>Addgene plasmid #209872 | ER-RA | depositor partial sequence | sequence record 409285 | ddRFP A gene
ATGGTGAGCAAGAGCGAGGAGGTCATCAAAGAGTTCATGCGCTTCAAGGTGCGCTTGGAGGGCTCCATGA
ACGGCCACGAGTTCGAGATCGAGGGCGAGGGCGAGGGCCGCCCCTACGAGGGCACCCAGACCGCCAAGCT
GAAGGTGACCAAGGGCGGCCCCCTGCCCTTCGCCTGGGACATCCTGTCCCCCCAGATCATGTACGGCTCC
AAGGCGTACGTGAAGCACCCCGCCGACGTCCCCGATTACATGAAGCTGTCCTTCCCCGAGGGCTTCAAGT
GGGAGCGCGTGATGCACTTCGAGGACGGCGGTCTGGTGACCGTGACTCAGGACACCTCCCTGCAGGACGG
CACGCTGATCTACAAGGTGAAGATGCGCGGCACCAACTTCCCCCCCGACGGCCCCGTAATGCAGAAGAAG
ACCTTGGGCTGGGATTATGCCACCGAGCGCCTGTACCCCGAAGACGGCGTGCTGAAGGGCGAGCTTCTGG
GGCGCCTGAAGCTGAAGGACGGCGGCCTCAACCTGGTGGAGTTCAAGACCATCTACATGGCCAAGAAGCC
CGTGCAACTGCCCGGCTACTACTTCGTGGACACCAAGCTGGGCATCACCTCCCACAACGAGGACTACACC
ATCGTGGAACAGTACGAGCGCTCCGAGGGCCGCCACCACCTGGGCATGGACGAGCTGTACAAG
