>Addgene plasmid #209872 | ER-RA | depositor partial sequence | sequence record 409286 | CYP2C1 targeting domain
ATGGACCCTGTGGTCGTGCTGGGGCTGTGCCTGAGCTGTCTGCTGCTGCTGAGCCTGTGGAAGCAGTCCT
ACGGAGGCGGG
